>Addgene plasmid #191286 | pTETDuet_M42FG121VDHFR_WTTS | addgene full sequence | sequence record 378082 | Addgene NGS Result
CTTAAGTCGAACAGAAAGTAATCGTATTGTACATCCCTATCAGTGATAGAGATTGACATCCCTATCAGTG
ATAGAGATACTGAGCACATCAGCAGGACGCACTGACCGAATTCATTAAAGAGGAGAAAGGTACCATGCTG
CAGATCTCATGAAACAGTACCTGGAGCTGATGCAAAAAGTTCTGGATGAGGGTACCCAGAAAAACGACCG
CACGGGTACCGGAACGCTGAGCATTTTTGGCCATCAGATGCGTTTTAACCTGCAGGACGGATTCCCGCTG
GTTACGACCAAACGCTGCCACCTGCGTAGCATTATTCATGAGCTGCTGTGGTTTCTGCAAGGTGACACTA
ACATCGCGTATCTGCACGAAAACAATGTGACGATCTGGGATGAATGGGCCGATGAAAACGGCGATCTGGG
CCCAGTGTATGGTAAACAGTGGCGCGCCTGGCCAACGCCAGATGGCCGCCACATCGATCAGATCACGACC
GTGCTGAATCAACTGAAAAACGACCCGGACAGCCGCCGCATTATTGTTTCCGCGTGGAATGTGGGTGAAC
TGGATAAAATGGCGCTGGCGCCGTGCCATGCATTCTTCCAGTTTTACGTTGCGGACGGTAAGCTGAGCTG
TCAACTTTATCAGCGCAGCTGCGATGTTTTCCTCGGCCTGCCGTTCAATATCGCCAGCTACGCGTTACTG
GTGCATATGATGGCGCAGCAGTGCGACCTGGAGGTGGGTGATTTTGTCTGGACCGGCGGTGATACCCACC
TGTACAGCAACCATATGGACCAAACGCATCTGCAATTGAGCCGTGAGCCGCGTCCGCTGCCGAAACTGAT
TATTAAGCGCAAACCCGAGAGCATCTTTGACTATCGTTTCGAAGACTTCGAGATTGAAGGCTACGATCCG
CACCCGGGTATCAAAGCGCCGGTGGCTATCTAACTCGAGTCTGGTAAAGAAACCGCTGCTGCGAAATTTG
AACGCCAGCACATGGACTCGTCTACTAGCGCAGCTTAATTAACCTAGGCTGCTGCCACCGCTGAGCAATA
ACTAGCATAACCCCTTGGGGCCTCTAAACGGGTCTTGAGGGGTTTTTTGCTGAAACCTCAGGCATTTGAG
AAGCACACGGTCACACTGCTTCCGGTAGTCAATAAACCGGTAAACCAGCAATAGACATAAGCGGCTATTT
AACGACCCTGCCCTGAACCGACGACCGGGTCGAATTTGCTTTCGAATTTCTGCCATTCATCCGCTTATTA
TCACTTATTCAGGCGTAGCAACCAGGCGTTTAAGGGCACCAATAACTGCCTTAAAAAAATTACGCCCCGC
CCTGCCACTCATCGCAGTACTGTTGTAATTCATTAAGCATTCTGCCGACATGGAAGCCATCACAAACGGC
ATGATGAACCTGAATCGCCAGCGGCATCAGCACCTTGTCGCCTTGCGTATAATATTTGCCCATAGTGAAA
ACGGGGGCGAAGAAGTTGTCCATATTGGCCACGTTTAAATCAAAACTGGTGAAACTCACCCAGGGATTGG
CTGAGACGAAAAACATATTCTCAATAAACCCTTTAGGGAAATAGGCCAGGTTTTCACCGTAACACGCCAC
ATCTTGCGAATATATGTGTAGAAACTGCCGGAAATCGTCGTGGTATTCACTCCAGAGCGATGAAAACGTT
TCAGTTTGCTCATGGAAAACGGTGTAACAAGGGTGAACACTATCCCATATCACCAGCTCACCGTCTTTCA
TTGCCATACGGAACTCCGGATGAGCATTCATCAGGCGGGCAAGAATGTGAATAAAGGCCGGATAAAACTT
GTGCTTATTTTTCTTTACGGTCTTTAAAAAGGCCGTAATATCCAGCTGAACGGTCTGGTTATAGGTACAT
TGAGCAACTGACTGAAATGCCTCAAAATGTTCTTTACGATGCCATTGGGATATATCAACGGTGGTATATC
CAGTGATTTTTTTCTCCATTTTAGCTTCCTTAGCTCCTGAAAATCTCGATAACTCAAAAAATACGCCCGG
TAGTGATCTTATTTCATTATGGTGAAAGTTGGAACCTCTTACGTGCCGATCAACGTCTCATTTTCGCCAA
AAGTTGGCCCAGGGCTTCCCGGTATCAACAGGGACACCAGGATTTATTTATTCTGCGAAGTGATCTTCCG
TCACAGGTATTTATTCGGCGCAAAGTGCGTCGGGTGATGCTGCCAACTTACTGATTTAGTGTATGATGGT
GTTTTTGAGGTGCTCCAGTGGCTTCTGTTTCTATCAGCTGTCCCTCCTGTTCAGCTACTGACGGGGTGGT
GCGTAACGGCAAAAGCACCGCCGGACATCAGCGCTAGCGGAGTGTATACTGGCTTACTATGTTGGCACTG
ATGAGGGTGTCAGTGAAGTGCTTCATGTGGCAGGAGAAAAAAGGCTGCACCGGTGCGTCAGCAGAATATG
TGATACAGGATATATTCCGCTTCCTCGCTCACTGACTCGCTACGCTCGGTCGTTCGACTGCGGCGAGCGG
AAATGGCTTACGAACGGGGCGGAGATTTCCTGGAAGATGCCAGGAAGATACTTAACAGGGAAGTGAGAGG
GCCGCGGCAAAGCCGTTTTTCCATAGGCTCCGCCCCCCTGACAAGCATCACGAAATCTGACGCTCAAATC
AGTGGTGGCGAAACCCGACAGGACTATAAAGATACCAGGCGTTTCCCCCTGGCGGCTCCCTCGTGCGCTC
TCCTGTTCCTGCCTTTCGGTTTACCGGTGTCATTCCGCTGTTATGGCCGCGTTTGTCTCATTCCACGCCT
GACACTCAGTTCCGGGTAGGCAGTTCGCTCCAAGCTGGACTGTATGCACGAACCCCCCGTTCAGTCCGAC
CGCTGCGCCTTATCCGGTAACTATCGTCTTGAGTCCAACCCGGAAAGACATGCAAAAGCACCACTGGCAG
CAGCCACTGGTAATTGATTTAGAGGAGTTAGTCTTGAAGTCATGCGCCGGTTAAGGCTAAACTGAAAGGA
CAAGTTTTGGTGACTGCGCTCCTCCAAGCCAGTTACCTCGGTTCAAAGAGTTGGTAGCTCAGAGAACCTT
CGAAAAACCGCCCTGCAAGGCGGTTTTTTCGTTTTCAGAGCAAGAGATTACGCGCAGACCAAAACGATCT
CAAGAAGATCATCTTATTAATCAGATAAAATATTTCTAGATTTCAGTGCAATTTATCTCTTCAAATGTAG
CACCTGAAGTCAGCCCCATACGATATAAGTTGTAATTCTCATGTTAGTCATGCCCCGCGCCCACCGGAAG
GAGCTGACTGGGTTGAAGGCTCTCAAGGGCATCGGTCGAGATCCCGGTGCCTAATGAGTGAGCTAACTTA
CATTAATTGCGTTGCGCTCACTGCCCGCTTTCCAGTCGGGAAACCTGTCGTGCCAGCTGCATTAATGAAT
CGGCCAACGCGCGGGGAGAGGCGGTTTGCGTATTGGGCGCCAGGGTGGTTTTTCTTTTCACCAGTGAGAC
GGGCAACAGCTGATTGCCCTTCACCGCCTGGCCCTGAGAGAGTTGCAGCAAGCGGTCCACGCTGGTTTGC
CCCAGCAGGCGAAAATCCTGTTTGATGGTGGTTAACGGCGGGATATAACATGAGCTGTCTTCGGTATCGT
CGTATCCCACTACCGAGATGTCCGCACCAACGCGCAGCCCGGACTCGGTAATGGCGCGCATTGCGCCCAG
CGCCATCTGATCGTTGGCAACCAGCATCGCAGTGGGAACGATGCCCTCATTCAGCATTTGCATGGTTTGT
TGAAAACCGGACATGGCACTCCAGTCGCCTTCCCGTTCCGCTATCGGCTGAATTTGATTGCGAGTGAGAT
ATTTATGCCAGCCAGCCAGACGCAGACGCGCCGAGACAGAACTTAATGGGCCCGCTAACAGCGCGATTTG
CTGGTGACCCAATGCGACCAGATGCTCCACGCCCAGTCGCGTACCGTCTTCATGGGAGAAAATAATACTG
TTGATGGGTGTCTGGTCAGAGACATCAAGAAATAACGCCGGAACATTAGTGCAGGCAGCTTCCACAGCAA
TGGCATCCTGGTCATCCAGCGGATAGTTAATGATCAGCCCACTGACGCGTTGCGCGAGAAGATTGTGCAC
CGCCGCTTTACAGGCTTCGACGCCGCTTCGTTCTACCATCGACACCACCACGCTGGCACCCAGTTGATCG
GCGCGAGATTTAATCGCCGCGACAATTTGCGACGGCGCGTGCAGGGCCAGACTGGAGGTGGCAACGCCAA
TCAGCAACGACTGTTTGCCCGCCAGTTGTTGTGCCACGCGGTTGGGAATGTAATTCAGCTCCGCCATCGC
CGCTTCCACTTTTTCCCGCGTTTTCGCAGAAACGTGGCTGGCCTGGTTCACCACGCGGGAAACGGTCTGA
TAAGAGACACCGGCATACTCTGCGACATCGTATAACGTTACTGGTTTCACATTCACCACCCTGAATTGAC
TCTCTTCCGGGCGCTATCATGCCATACCGCGAAAGGTTTTGCGCCATTCGATGGTGTCCGGGATCTCGAC
GCTCTCCCTTATGCGACTCCTGCATTAGGAAATTAATACGACTCACTATAGGGGAATTGTGAGCGGATAA
CAATTCCCCTGTAGAAATAATTTTGTTTAACTTTAATAAGGAGATATACCATGATCAGTCTGATTGCGGC
GTTAGCGGTAGATCGCGTTATCGGCATGGAAAACGCCATGCCGTGGAACCTGCCTGCCGATCTCGCCTGG
TTTAAACGCAACACCTTAAATAAACCCGTGATTTTTGGCCGCCATACCTGGGAATCAATCGGTCGTCCGT
TGCCAGGACGCAAAAATATTATCCTCAGCAGTCAACCGGGTACGGACGATCGCGTAACGTGGGTGAAGTC
GGTGGATGAAGCCATCGCGGCGTGTGGTGACGTACCAGAAATCATGGTGATTGGCGGCGGTCGCGTTTAT
GAACAGTTCTTGCCAAAAGCGCAAAAACTGTATCTGACGCATATCGACGCAGAAGTGGAAGTCGACACCC
ATTTCCCGGATTACGAGCCGGATGACTGGGAATCGGTATTCAGCGAATTCCACGATGCTGATGCGCAGAA
CTCTCACAGCTATTGCTTTGAGATTCTGGAGCGGCGGTAACAGGCGTCGACAAGCTTGCGGCCGCATAAT
G
Features (pLannotate 1.2.2; 19 found; start..end, strand, type, name):
     34..107     +  promoter       PLtetO-1 promoter: modified phage lambda PL promoter with tet operator sites (Lutz and Bujard, 1997)
    149..940     +  CDS            thyA: TYSY_ECO57 - Experimental evidence at protein level: Swiss-Prot protein existence level 1. Catalyzes the reductive methylation of 2'-deoxyuridine-5'- monophosphate (dUMP) to 2'-deoxythymidine-5'-monophosphate (dTMP) while utilizing 5,10-methylenetetrahydrofolate (mTHF) as the methyl donor and reductant in the reaction, yielding dihydrofolate (DHF) as a by- product. This enzymatic reaction provides an intracellular de novo source of dTMP, an essential precursor for DNA biosynthesis. From Escherichia coli O157:H7.
    956..997     +  CDS            S-Tag (fragment): affinity and epitope tag derived from pancreatic ribonuclease A
   1027..1044    +  CDS            SET1 (fragment): solubility-enhancement tag derived from T7 phage gene 10B
   1052..1099    +  terminator     T7 terminator: transcription terminator for bacteriophage T7 RNA polymerase
   1323..1979    -  CDS            cat: CAT_ECOLX - Experimental evidence at protein level: Swiss-Prot protein existence level 1. This enzyme is an effector of chloramphenicol resistance in bacteria. From Escherichia coli. This protein is used as a marker in many commonly used cloning vectors, such as pACYC184.
   1980..2082    -  promoter       cat promoter: promoter of the E. coli cat gene encoding chloramphenicol acetyltransferase
   2203..2346    +  mobile_element IS1 (fragment): prokaryotic transposable element IS1
   2465..2520    -  rep_origin     RSF ori (fragment): Plasmids containing the RSF 1030 origin of replication can be propagated in E. coli cells that contain additional plasmids with compatible origins.
   2608..3153    -  rep_origin     p15A ori: Plasmids containing the medium-copy-number p15A origin of replication can be propagated in E. coli cells that contain a second plasmid with the ColE1 origin.
   3265..3329    -  CDS            TcR (fragment): tetracycline efflux protein; tet; confers resistance to tetracycline
   3344..3365    -  protein_bind   CAP binding site: CAP binding activates transcription in the presence of cAMP. E. coli catabolite activator protein
   3378..4460    -  CDS            lacI: lac repressor; lacI; The lac repressor binds to the lac operator to inhibit transcription in E. coli. This inhibition can be relieved by adding lactose or isopropyl-β-D-thiogalactopyranoside (IPTG).
   4461..4538    -  promoter       lacI promoter: lacI
   4546..4581    -  CDS            TcR (fragment): tetracycline efflux protein; tet; confers resistance to tetracycline
   4584..4602    +  promoter       T7 promoter: promoter for bacteriophage T7 RNA polymerase
   4603..4627    +  protein_bind   lac operator: The lac repressor binds to the lac operator to inhibit transcription in E. coli. This inhibition can be relieved by adding lactose or isopropyl-β-D-thiogalactopyranoside (IPTG). lac repressor encoded by lacI
   4642..4664    +  RBS            RBS: efficient ribosome binding site from bacteriophage T7 gene 10 (Olins and Rangwala, 1989)
   4671..5150    +  CDS            ecDHFR: E. coli dihydrofolate reductase; folA
