[The description below was written by a language model from this plasmid's Addgene catalogue record and pLannotate feature annotations shown in this document.]
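Description:
pTETDuet_M42FG121VDHFR_WTTS is a 5.2 kb bacterial co-expression plasmid built on the pTET-duet backbone, a Duet-style two-cassette vector. It replicates from a p15A origin, catalogued as low copy, which is compatible with ColE1-type plasmids in the same cell, and it is selected with chloramphenicol through a cat gene driven by its own promoter. The annotation also picks up short fragments of an RSF origin, IS1 and a tetracycline resistance gene. These appear to be backbone remnants rather than functional elements.

The payload is two E. coli folate-metabolism genes expressed from separate promoters. folA, encoding dihydrofolate reductase (DHFR), sits downstream of a T7 promoter with an adjacent lac operator and the T7 gene 10 ribosome binding site. A plasmid-borne lacI cassette supplies the repressor that acts on this operator. According to the record, this copy carries the M42F and G121V substitutions. thyA, encoding thymidylate synthase (TS), is wild type and is driven by the PLtetO-1 promoter, a lambda PL derivative carrying tet operator sites. It is followed by S-Tag and SET1 fragments, probably left over from the multiple cloning region, although the table does not show whether they are fused to thyA. A T7 terminator comes next. No tet repressor gene is annotated on the plasmid, so any regulation of this promoter would depend on the host.

The two enzymes are biochemically coupled, since TS generates dihydrofolate while making dTMP and DHFR reduces that product. The plasmid places a defined DHFR double mutant alongside wild-type TS, and it comes from a study mapping the genetic landscape of a metabolic interaction.
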