Addgene plasmid #191286: pTETDuet_M42FG121VDHFR_WTTS
Purpose: Bacterial co-expression of E. coli folA (Dihydrofolate Reductase) and E. coli thyA (Thymidylate Synthase)
Depositing lab: Kimberly Reynolds. Depositing organization: University of Texas Southwestern Medical Center. Publication: The genetic landscape of a metabolic interaction. Nguyen TN, Ingle C, Thompson S, Reynolds KA. Nat Commun. 2024 Apr 18;15(1):3351. doi: 10.1038/s41467-024-47671-0. PubMed 38637543.
Backbone
  Vector backbone: pTET-duet
  Vector type: Bacterial Expression
Growth in bacteria
  Bacterial resistance: Chloramphenicol, 25 μg/mL
  Growth temperature: 30°C
  Growth strain: DH5alpha
  Copy number: Low Copy
Gene/Insert
  Gene/Insert name: folA, thyA (alt names: DHFR; TS)
  Species: E. coli
  Mutation: M42F/G121V DHFR, WT TYMS
  Promoter: T7 (folA), Tet (thyA)
  Cloning method: Restriction Enzyme; 5′ cloning site EcoNI (not destroyed); 3′ cloning site NotI (not destroyed)
  Sequencing primers: 5′ _GGATCTCGACGCTCTCCCTT; 3′ _CCGCTGAGCAATAACTAGC
Terms and licenses: Academic/Nonprofit Terms; Industry Terms: Not Available to Industry
Depositor comments: Please visit https://doi.org/10.1101/2023.05.28.542639 for bioRxiv preprint.
How to cite: pTETDuet_M42FG121VDHFR_WTTS was a gift from Kimberly Reynolds (Addgene plasmid # 191286 ; http://n2t.net/addgene:191286 ; RRID:Addgene_191286)
